Addgene plasmid #217714: HA-MBP-TEVpCS-ADGRB1 CTFdeltaTA-FLAG
Purpose: Mammalian expression of Adhesion G Protein-Coupled Receptor transmembrane domains
Depositing lab: Stephen Blacklow. Depositing organization: Harvard Medical School. Publication: Heterogeneity of tethered agonist signaling in adhesion G protein-coupled receptors. Dates AN, Jones DTD, Smith JS, Skiba MA, Rich MF, Burruss MM, Kruse AC, Blacklow SC. Cell Chem Biol. 2024 Aug 15;31(8):1542-1553.e4. doi: 10.1016/j.chembiol.2024.03.004. Epub 2024 Apr 11. PubMed 38608683.
Backbone
  Vector backbone: pFuse-hIgG1-Fc2
  Backbone manufacturer: Invitrogen
  Vector type: Mammalian Expression
Growth in bacteria
  Bacterial resistance: Bleocin (Zeocin), 50 μg/mL
  Growth temperature: 37°C
  Growth strain: DH5alpha
  Copy number: High Copy
Gene/Insert
  Gene/Insert name: ADGRB1 (alt name: BAI1)
  Species: H. sapiens (human)
  Mutation: Deletion of residues 1-932
  Entrez Gene: ADGRB1 (a.k.a. BAI1, GDAIF)
  Tag / fusion protein: HA (N terminal on insert); FLAG (C terminal on insert)
  Cloning method: Gibson Cloning
Terms and licenses: Academic/Nonprofit Terms; Industry Terms: Not Available to Industry
Depositor comments: Please visit https://www.biorxiv.org/content/10.1101/2022.07.14.500097v2 for bioRxiv preprint.
How to cite: HA-MBP-TEVpCS-ADGRB1 CTFdeltaTA-FLAG was a gift from Stephen Blacklow (Addgene plasmid # 217714 ; http://n2t.net/addgene:217714 ; RRID:Addgene_217714)
