[The description below was written by a language model from this plasmid's Addgene catalogue record and pLannotate feature annotations shown in this document.]
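Description:
HA-MBP-TEVpCS-ADGRB1 CTFdeltaTA-FLAG is a 7.3 kb mammalian expression plasmid built on the pFuse-hIgG1-Fc2 backbone for producing the transmembrane portion of the human adhesion G protein-coupled receptor ADGRB1 (BAI1). It replicates in E. coli from a high-copy ColE1/pUC-type origin. Selection uses the Streptoalloteichus hindustanus ble gene, which confers Zeocin/bleomycin resistance. This marker lies downstream of both a CMV enhancer/promoter and a bacterial EM7 promoter and ends in a β-globin poly(A) signal, an arrangement that allows it to be expressed in both bacterial and mammalian cells.

The receptor cassette is driven by a composite promoter made of the EF-1α core promoter and a truncated HTLV-1 5' LTR segment. An IL-2 signal sequence directs the protein into the secretory pathway and is followed by an HA epitope, E. coli maltose-binding protein (malE) and, according to the construct name, a TEV protease cleavage site. Next comes the ADGRB1 fragment, which lacks residues 1-932. The name "CTFdeltaTA" indicates a C-terminal fragment with the tethered agonist removed, so the large extracellular region is replaced by the cleavable HA-MBP module. The record lists a C-terminal FLAG tag, although the feature table does not annotate the FLAG tag or the TEV site.

A fragment of the backbone's human IgG1 Fc (IGHG1) is still detected downstream of the receptor, ahead of the SV40 poly(A) signal. The record does not say whether it is translated, and the C-terminal FLAG design suggests that it lies beyond the stop codon. The associated publication concerns tethered agonist signaling in adhesion GPCRs, consistent with use in cell-based assays of receptor expression and signaling.
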