Features (pLannotate 1.2.2; 17 found; start..end, strand, type, name):
     49..260     +  promoter       EF-1α core promoter: core promoter for human elongation factor EF-1α
    273..541     +  LTR            5' LTR (truncated): truncated 5' long terminal repeat (LTR) from human T-cell leukemia virus (HTLV) type 1
    591..650     +  sig_peptide    IL-2 signal sequence: human interleukin-2 signal sequence
    651..677     +  CDS            3xHA (fragment): three tandem HA epitope tags
    681..1781    +  CDS            malE (fragment): MALE_ECO57 - Experimental evidence at protein level: Swiss-Prot protein existence level 1. Part of the ABC transporter complex MalEFGK involved in maltose/maltodextrin import. Binds maltose and higher maltodextrins. From Escherichia coli O157:H7.
   1803..3755    +  CDS            ADGRB1 (fragment): AGRB1_HUMAN - Also known as BAI1 From Homo sapiens (Human).
   3795..4475    +  CDS            IGHG1 (fragment): IGHG1_HUMAN - Experimental evidence at protein level: Swiss-Prot protein existence level 1. Constant region of immunoglobulin heavy chains. Immunoglobulins, also known as antibodies, are membrane-bound or secreted glycoproteins produced by B lymphocytes. In the recognition phase of humoral immunity, the membrane-bound immunoglobulins serve as receptors which, upon binding of a specific antigen, trigger the clonal expansion and differentiation of B lymphocytes into immunoglobulins- secreting plasma cells. Secreted immunoglobulins mediate the effector phase of humoral immunity, which results in
   4500..4621    -  polyA_signal   SV40 poly(A) signal: SV40 polyadenylation signal
   4644..4715    -  CDS            large T antigen (fragment): large T antigen from SV40 (simian virus 40)
   4725..5119    -  polyA_signal   β-globin poly(A): human β-globin polyadenylation signal
   5136..5507    -  CDS            ble: BLE_STRHI - Experimental evidence at protein level: Swiss-Prot protein existence level 1. Binding protein with a strong affinity to the bleomycin family of antibiotics. From Streptoalloteichus hindustanus.
   5569..5612    -  promoter       EM7 promoter (fragment): synthetic bacterial promoter&nbsp
   5999..6098    -  promoter       CMV promoter (fragment): human cytomegalovirus (CMV) immediate early promoter
   6100..6403    -  enhancer       CMV enhancer: human cytomegalovirus immediate early enhancer
   6483..7071    -  rep_origin     ori: high-copy-number ColE1/pMB1/pBR322/pUC origin of replication
   7179..7227    +  polyA_signal   poly(A) signal: synthetic polyadenylation signal
   7238..12      +  misc_feature   pause site (across the origin): RNA polymerase II transcriptional pause signal from the human α2 globin gene
>Addgene plasmid #217714 | HA-MBP-TEVpCS-ADGRB1 CTFdeltaTA-FLAG | addgene full sequence | sequence record 430139 | Addgene NGS Result
GAACATTTCTCTATCGAAGGATCTGCGATCGCTCCGGTGCCCGTCAGTGGGCAGAGCGCACATCGCCCAC
AGTCCCCGAGAAGTTGGGGGGAGGGGTCGGCAATTGAACGGGTGCCTAGAGAAGGTGGCGCGGGGTAAAC
TGGGAAAGTGATGTCGTGTACTGGCTCCGCCTTTTTCCCGAGGGTGGGGGAGAACCGTATATAAGTGCAG
TAGTCGCCGTGAACGTTCTTTTTCGCAACGGGTTTGCCGCCAGAACACAGCTGAAGCTTCGAGGGGCTCG
CATCTCTCCTTCACGCGCCCGCCGCCCTACCTGAGGCCGCCATCCACGCCGGTTGAGTCGCGTTCTGCCG
CCTCCCGCCTGTGGTGCCTCCTGAACTGCGTCCGCCGTCTAGGTAAGTTTAAAGCTCAGGTCGAGACCGG
GCCTTTGTCCGGCGCTCCCTTGGAGCCTACCTAGACTCAGCCGGCTCTCCACGCTTTGCCTGACCCTGCT
TGCTCAACTCTACGTCTTTGTTTCGTTTTCTGTTCTGCGCCGTTACAGATCCAAGCTGTGACCGGCGCCT
ACCTGAGATCACCGGCGAAGGAGGGCCACCATGTACAGGATGCAACTCCTGTCTTGCATTGCACTAAGTC
TTGCACTTGTCACGAATTCGTACCCATACGATGTTCCAGATTACGCTGGATCCAAAATTGAAGAAGGCAA
ACTGGTGATTTGGATTAACGGCGATAAAGGCTATAACGGCCTGGCGGAAGTGGGCAAAAAATTTGAAAAA
GATACCGGCATTAAAGTGACCGTGGAACATCCGGATAAACTGGAAGAAAAATTTCCGCAGGTGGCGGCGA
CCGGCGATGGCCCGGATATTATTTTTTGGGCGCATGATCGCTTTGGCGGCTATGCGCAGAGCGGCCTGCT
GGCGGAAATTACCCCGGATAAAGCGTTTCAGGATAAACTGTATCCGTTTACCTGGGATGCGGTGCGCTAT
AACGGCAAACTGATTGCGTATCCGATTGCGGTGGAAGCGCTGAGCCTGATTTATAACAAAGATCTGCTGC
CGAACCCGCCGAAAACCTGGGAAGAAATTCCGGCGCTGGATAAAGAACTGAAAGCGAAAGGCAAAAGCGC
GCTGATGTTTAACCTGCAGGAACCGTATTTTACCTGGCCGCTGATTGCGGCGGATGGCGGCTATGCGTTT
AAATATGAAAACGGCAAATATGATATTAAAGATGTGGGCGTGGATAACGCGGGCGCGAAAGCGGGCCTGA
CCTTTCTGGTGGATCTGATTAAAAACAAACATATGAACGCGGATACCGATTATAGCATTGCGGAAGCGGC
GTTTAACAAAGGCGAAACCGCGATGACCATTAACGGCCCGTGGGCGTGGAGCAACATTGATACCAGCAAA
GTGAACTATGGCGTGACCGTGCTGCCGACCTTTAAAGGCCAGCCGAGCAAACCGTTTGTGGGCGTGCTGA
GCGCGGGCATTAACGCGGCGAGCCCGAACAAAGAACTGGCGAAAGAATTTCTGGAAAACTATCTGCTGAC
CGATGAAGGCCTGGAAGCGGTGAACAAAGATAAACCGCTGGGCGCGGTGGCGCTGAAAAGCTATGAAGAA
GAACTGGCGAAAGATCCGCGCATTGCGGCGACCATGGAAAACGCGCAGAAAGGCGAAATTATGCCGAACA
TTCCGCAGATGAGCGCGTTTTGGTATGCGGTGCGCACCGCGGTGATTAACGCGGCGAGCGGCCGCCAGAC
CGTGGATGAAGCGCTGAAAGATGCGCAGACCAACGAGAACCTTTACTTCCAACAGCTGAGCGCCGATGCT
AACATGGAGAAGGCTACACTGCCCAGTGTCACACTGATCGTGGGTTGTGGAGTGAGCTCTCTCACGCTCC
TGATGCTGGTCATCATTTATGTGAGCGTGTGGCGCTATATTCGCAGTGAACGCAGCGTCATTCTGATCAA
CTTTTGCCTTAGCATTATCTCAAGCAACGCGCTGATCCTCATCGGCCAAACGCAGACACGTAACAAGGTT
GTATGTACACTGGTGGCCGCATTCCTCCATTTCTTTTTCCTGTCTTCCTTCTGTTGGGTTTTGACTGAGG
CCTGGCAATCCTACATGGCTGTGACCGGGCATCTGCGTAACCGTTTGATCCGGAAGCGGTTTCTGTGCTT
GGGATGGGGATTGCCCGCTCTGGTCGTGGCTATTAGTGTAGGTTTCACAAAGGCGAAGGGTTATAGCACC
ATGAACTATTGCTGGCTGTCTCTCGAAGGAGGCTTGCTGTATGCTTTTGTGGGACCCGCTGCCGCTGTTG
TCCTGGTCAACATGGTGATTGGTATTCTGGTGTTTAATAAGCTCGTATCTAAGGACGGCATTACCGACAA
AAAGCTGAAGGAACGCGCTGGAGCCAGCCTCTGGTCCAGTTGCGTCGTGCTCCCACTTCTCGCACTCACG
TGGATGAGCGCCGTCCTCGCCGTGACCGACCGGCGCTCCGCCCTGTTTCAAATTCTGTTCGCAGTGTTTG
ACTCTCTGGAGGGCTTCGTTATCGTGATGGTCCACTGTATCCTTAGGCGTGAGGTGCAGGATGCTGTGAA
GTGCCGTGTCGTAGACAGGCAGGAAGAGGGTAATGGCGATTCCGGTGGCTCTTTCCAGAACGGTCACGCC
CAGCTTATGACAGACTTCGAGAAGGACGTGGATCTTGCGTGCCGCTCTGTGCTCAACAAGGACATCGCAG
CGTGTCGGACTGCAACCATCACCGGCACCCTGAAAAGACCTAGCCTCCCGGAAGAGGAAAAGCTGAAGCT
GGCTCATGCGAAGGGACCGCCCACAAATTTTAATTCTCTGCCTGCTAATGTCAGTAAGCTCCACCTGCAC
GGCAGCCCACGCTACCCCGGTGGCCCTCTCCCCGATTTTCCTAACCACTCACTGACCCTGAAACGGGATA
AGGCTCCCAAAAGCTCTTTCGTGGGAGACGGTGACATCTTTAAAAAGCTCGATAGCGAGCTGAGCCGTGC
CCAAGAGAAGGCCCTGGATACATCTTACGTGATTCTCCCAACAGCCACAGCCACGCTGCGCCCAAAGCCT
AAGGAAGAGCCAAAATACTCTATTCACATCGATCAGATGCCCCAGACCAGACTTATCCACCTGTCCACTG
CCCCTGAGGCAAGTCTGCCCGCGCGCAGCCCACCTTCTAGACAGCCGCCCAGTGGTGGCCCGCCTGAAGC
ACCGCCAGCGCAACCGCCACCGCCTCCACCTCCGCCTCCACCGCCTCCGCAGCAACCACTGCCACCTCCG
CCAAACCTTGAACCTGCCCCTCCGTCCCTGGGTGATCCCGGAGAGCCGGCGGCCCACCCCGGTCCCTCAA
CCGGACCCTCCACCAAGAATGAGAACGTTGCCACCTTGTCCGTTTCCTCATTGGAAAGGAGAAAGTCTAG
ATATGCCGAACTCGACTTTGAGAAGATTATGCACACCCGGAAGCGCCATCAGGACATGTTCCAGGACCTG
AACCGGAAACTCCAGCACGCCGCTGAAAAAGACAAAGAGGTGCTGGGTCCGGACTCAAAGCCAGAGAAAC
AGCAAACTCCCAATAAGAGGCCTTGGGAGTCCCTGCGCAAGGCACATGGAACCCCAACCTGGGTTAAAAA
GGAGCTTGAGCCTCTTCAGCCAAGCCCACTCGAACTGCGCTCCGTCGAGTGGGAGAGATCTGGCGCGACT
ATCCCACTCGTCGGCCAGGATATTATCGACCTGCAAACAGAGGTGGGTTCTGACTACAAAGACGATGACG
ACAAGTGAAGATCTGACAAAACTCACACATGCCCACCGTGCCCAGCACCTGAACTCCTGGGGGGACCGTC
AGTCTTCCTCTTCCCCCCAAAACCCAAGGACACCCTCATGATCTCCCGGACCCCTGAGGTCACATGCGTG
GTGGTGGACGTGAGCCACGAAGACCCTGAGGTCAAGTTCAACTGGTACGTGGACGGCGTGGAGGTGCATA
ATGCCAAGACAAAGCCGCGGGAGGAGCAGTACAACAGCACGTACCGTGTGGTCAGCGTCCTCACCGTCCT
GCACCAGGACTGGCTGAATGGCAAGGAGTACAAGTGCAAGGTCTCCAACAAAGCCCTCCCAGCCCCCATC
GAGAAAACCATCTCCAAAGCCAAAGGGCAGCCCCGAGAACCACAGGTGTACACCCTGCCCCCATCCCGGG
AGGAGATGACCAAGAACCAGGTCAGCCTGACCTGCCTGGTCAAAGGCTTCTATCCCAGCGACATCGCCGT
GGAGTGGGAGAGCAATGGGCAGCCGGAGAACAACTACAAGACCACGCCTCCCGTGCTGGACTCCGACGGC
TCCTTCTTCCTCTACAGCAAGCTCACCGTGGACAAGAGCAGGTGGCAGCAGGGGAACGTCTTCTCATGCT
CCGTGATGCACGAGGCTCTGCACAACCACTACACGCAGAAGAGCCTCTCCCTGTCTCCGGGTAAATGAGT
GCTAGCTGGCCAGACATGATAAGATACATTGATGAGTTTGGACAAACCACAACTAGAATGCAGTGAAAAA
AATGCTTTATTTGTGAAATTTGTGATGCTATTGCTTTATTTGTAACCATTATAAGCTGCAATAAACAAGT
TAACAACAACAATTGCATTCATTTTATGTTTCAGGTTCAGGGGGAGGTGTGGGAGGTTTTTTAAAGCAAG
TAAAACCTCTACAAATGTGGTATGGAATTAATTCTAAAATACAGCATAGCAAAACTTTAACCTCCAAATC
AAGCCTCTACTTGAATCCTTTTCTGAGGGATGAATAAGGCATAGGCATCAGGGGCTGTTGCCAATGTGCA
TTAGCTGTTTGCAGCCTCACCTTCTTTCATGGAGTTTAAGATATAGTGTATTTTCCCAAGGTTTGAACTA
GCTCTTCATTTCTTTATGTTTTAAATGCACTGACCTCCCACATTCCCTTTTTAGTAAAATATTCAGAAAT
AATTTAAATACATCATTGCAATGAAAATAAATGTTTTTTATTAGGCAGAATCCAGATGCTCAAGGCCCTT
CATAATATCCCCCAGTTTAGTAGTTGGACTTAGGGAACAAAGGAACCTTTAATAGAAATTGGACAGCAAG
AAAGCGAGCTTCTAGCTTATCCTCAGTCCTGCTCCTCTGCCACAAAGTGCACGCAGTTGCCGGCCGGGTC
GCGCAGGGCGAACTCCCGCCCCCACGGCTGCTCGCCGATCTCGGTCATGGCCGGCCCGGAGGCGTCCCGG
AAGTTCGTGGACACGACCTCCGACCACTCGGCGTACAGCTCGTCCAGGCCGCGCACCCACACCCAGGCCA
GGGTGTTGTCCGGCACCACCTGGTCCTGGACCGCGCTGATGAACAGGGTCACGTCGTCCCGGACCACACC
GGCGAAGTCGTCCTCCACGAAGTCCCGGGAGAACCCGAGCCGGTCGGTCCAGAACTCGACCGCTCCGGCG
ACGTCGCGCGCGGTGAGCACCGGAACGGCACTGGTCAACTTGGCCATGATGGCTCCTCCTGTCAGGAGAG
GAAAGAGAAGAAGGTTAGTACAATTGCTATAGTGAGTTGTATTATACTATGCAGATATACTATGCCAATG
ATTAATTGTCAAACTAGGGCTGCAGGGTTCATAGTGCCACTTTTCCTGCACTGCCCCATCTCCTGCCCAC
CCTTTCCCAGGCATAGACAGTCAGTGACTTACCAAACTCACAGGAGGGAGAAGGCAGAAGCTTGAGACAG
ACCCGCGGGACCGCCGAACTGCGAGGGGACGTGGCTAGGGCGGCTTCTTTTATGGTGCGCCGGCCCTCGG
AGGCAGGGCGCTCGGGGAGGCCTAGCGGCCAATCTGCGGTGGCAGGAGGCGGGGCCGAAGGCCGTGCCTG
ACCAATCCGGAGCACATAGGAGTCTCAGCCCCCCGCCCCAAAGCAAGGGGAAGTCACGCGCCTGTAGCGC
CAGCGTGTTGTGAAATGGGGGCTTGGGGGGGTTGGGGCCCTGACTAGTCAAAACAAACTCCCATTGACGT
CAATGGGGTGGAGACTTGGAAATCCCCGTGAGTCAAACCGCTATCCACGCCCATTGATGTACTGCCAAAA
CCGCATCATCATGGTAATAGCGATGACTAATACGTAGATGTACTGCCAAGTAGGAAAGTCCCATAAGGTC
ATGTACTGGGCATAATGCCAGGCGGGCCATTTACCGTCATTGACGTCAATAGGGGGCGTACTTGGCATAT
GATACACTTGATGTACTGCCAAGTGGGCAGTTTACCGTAAATACTCCACCCATTGACGTCAATGGAAAGT
CCCTATTGGCGTTACTATGGGAACATACGTCATTATTGACGTCAATGGGCGGGGGTCGTTGGGCGGTCAG
CCAGGCGGGCCATTTACCGTAAGTTATGTAACGCCTGCAGGTTAATTAAGAACATGTGAGCAAAAGGCCA
GCAAAAGGCCAGGAACCGTAAAAAGGCCGCGTTGCTGGCGTTTTTCCATAGGCTCCGCCCCCCTGACGAG
CATCACAAAAATCGACGCTCAAGTCAGAGGTGGCGAAACCCGACAGGACTATAAAGATACCAGGCGTTTC
CCCCTGGAAGCTCCCTCGTGCGCTCTCCTGTTCCGACCCTGCCGCTTACCGGATACCTGTCCGCCTTTCT
CCCTTCGGGAAGCGTGGCGCTTTCTCATAGCTCACGCTGTAGGTATCTCAGTTCGGTGTAGGTCGTTCGC
TCCAAGCTGGGCTGTGTGCACGAACCCCCCGTTCAGCCCGACCGCTGCGCCTTATCCGGTAACTATCGTC
TTGAGTCCAACCCGGTAAGACACGACTTATCGCCACTGGCAGCAGCCACTGGTAACAGGATTAGCAGAGC
GAGGTATGTAGGCGGTGCTACAGAGTTCTTGAAGTGGTGGCCTAACTACGGCTACACTAGAAGAACAGTA
TTTGGTATCTGCGCTCTGCTGAAGCCAGTTACCTTCGGAAAAAGAGTTGGTAGCTCTTGATCCGGCAAAC
AAACCACCGCTGGTAGCGGTGGTTTTTTTGTTTGCAAGCAGCAGATTACGCGCAGAAAAAAAGGATCTCA
AGAAGATCCTTTGATCTTTTCTACGGGGTCTGACGCTCAGTGGAACGAAAACTCACGTTAAGGGATTTTG
GTCATGGCTAGTTAATTAACATTTAAATCAGCGGCCGCAATAAAATATCTTTATTTTCATTACATCTGTG
TGTTGGTTTTTTGTGTGAATCGTAACTAACATACGCTCTCCATCAAAACAAAACGAAACAAAACAAACTA
GCAAAATAGGCTGTCCCCAGTGCAAGTGCAGGTGCCA
